>Addgene plasmid #186094 | pIG-728pUC19-tNGFR-P2A-WIP | addgene full sequence | sequence record 367781 | Addgene NGS Result
GGGGAGGCCTACTGTAGTGGGTGGGGGAATGGAGCCGAGTAAGGCACTGGATGTGGCCTCCATTCTCTCC
AAGCACCTCGGGTCAGAAGCCCCTCTGCCGGGATCCTTCCAGAACAGTAATGTTTTAGCAGTGAGGTGTA
AAGGTAAGCCCATCTCTTCTAAGAGTTGAGCTAGGTGGAGCTGTCACTTTGGTGGGAAAGTGAAGACAGA
TTAGGACAGTATTACTAAGATTACATCTAATACATGATCGCATTCTTGTTTTTCCAGATTTATCAGCAAG
ACTGTTGAACGCATAACTGCCCAAGATGGGTGCTGGTGCAACGGGGAGGGCTATGGATGGACCAAGGCTC
CTTCTTCTTTTGCTCTTGGGCGTTAGTCTGGGTGGAGCTAAAGAGGCATGCCCCACCGGACTTTACACAC
ATTCCGGTGAGTGTTGCAAGGCCTGCAACCTGGGAGAAGGCGTCGCTCAACCCTGCGGGGCGAATCAAAC
CGTATGCGAACCTTGCCTCGATTCTGTTACATTCTCCGATGTCGTCTCTGCGACGGAACCCTGCAAGCCA
TGCACGGAATGTGTCGGGTTGCAAAGTATGTCAGCTCCTTGCGTTGAAGCAGACGATGCGGTGTGTAGAT
GTGCCTATGGGTATTATCAAGACGAAACGACGGGACGGTGTGAAGCATGTCGAGTATGCGAGGCGGGCAG
TGGCCTCGTCTTCTCTTGTCAGGACAAGCAAAACACTGTCTGTGAAGAATGCCCTGATGGGACTTATAGT
GATGAGGCGAATCACGTCGATCCATGTCTTCCCTGTACTGTCTGTGAAGACACTGAGAGACAATTGCGAG
AGTGTACGCGATGGGCCGACGCAGAGTGCGAGGAGATCCCAGGTCGATGGATAACCAGGTCAACCCCTCC
TGAGGGATCTGATAGTACCGCGCCCTCCACCCAAGAACCCGAAGCTCCACCTGAGCAAGACCTCATAGCG
TCCACAGTAGCAGGAGTTGTCACAACCGTCATGGGAAGTTCACAACCAGTAGTTACCAGGGGTACCACGG
ATAACCTCATTCCGGTGTACTGCAGCATTCTCGCCGCTGTGGTTGTCGGACTTGTTGCATACATTGCCTT
CAAACGCTGGAATAGCCGCGCCAAGCGCTCGGGTTCGGGTGCCACCAACTTCAGCCTGCTGAAGCAGGCC
GGCGACGTGGAGGAGAACCCCGGCCCCCCTGTGCCCCCTCCACCTGCTCCCCCGCCCACTCCTACGTTTG
CACTGGTGAGTGTCTCCTCCCCAAACACTTTCTATGCATAAAGCAAGCCAAATGAAGCCAAAACCTGGCG
TGCATGTGTTTGTATTAAATGTGTTTGCATTCTGGCTCACATGTGATACAACAGGCTTTCCCAGTGCCCA
GGGTAAGCCAAATCCTGAAACCCAGCAAATACAAACAACACGAAGGGTTTTGTTTGTTTAAGGTCTCGTG
TGATGGATAGTACAAGGGTGGAATGTGGCTGATGAGGTGTTTTCTGCTCCTCTAGAGTCGACCTGCAGAG
GCTAGGTGGAGGCTCAGTGATGATAAGTCTGCGATGGTGGATGCATGTGTCATGGTCATAGCTGTTTCCT
GTGTGAAATTGTTATCCGCTCAGAGGGCACAATCCTATTCCGCGCTATCCGACAATCTCCAAGACATTAG
GTGGAGTTCAGTTCGGCGTATGGCATATGTCGCTGGAAAGAACATGTGAGCAAAAGGCCAGCAAAAGGCC
AGGAACCGTAAAAAGGCCGCGTTGCTGGCGTTTTTCCATAGGCTCCGCCCCCCTGACGAGCATCACAAAA
ATCGACGCTCAAGTCAGAGGTGGCGAAACCCGACAGGACTATAAAGATACCAGGCGTTTCCCCCTGGAAG
CTCCCTCGTGCGCTCTCCTGTTCCGACCCTGCCGCTTACCGGATACCTGTCCGCCTTTCTCCCTTCGGGA
AGCGTGGCGCTTTCTCATAGCTCACGCTGTAGGTATCTCAGTTCGGTGTAGGTCGTTCGCTCCAAGCTGG
GCTGTGTGCACGAACCCCCCGTTCAGCCCGACCGCTGCGCCTTATCCGGTAACTATCGTCTTGAGTCCAA
CCCGGTAAGACACGACTTATCGCCACTGGCAGCAGCCACTGGTAACAGGATTAGCAGAGCGAGGTATGTA
GGCGGTGCTACAGAGTTCTTGAAGTGGTGGCCTAACTACGGCTACACTAGAAGAACAGTATTTGGTATCT
GCGCTCTGCTGAAGCCAGTTACCTTCGGAAAAAGAGTTGGTAGCTCTTGATCCGGCAAACAAACCACCGC
TGGTAGCGGTGGTTTTTTTGTTTGCAAGCAGCAGATTACGCGCAGAAAAAAAGGATCTCAAGAAGATCCT
TTGATCTTTTCTACGGGGTCTGACGCTCTATTCAACAAAGCCGCCGTCCCGTCAAGTCAGCGTAAATGGG
TAGGGGGCTTCAAATCGTCCTCGTGATACCAATTCGGAGCCTGCTTTTTTGTACAAACTTGTTGATAATG
GCAATTCAAGGATCTTCACCTAGATCCTTTTAAATTAAAAATGAAGTTTTAAATCAATCTAAAGTATATA
TGAGTAAACTTGGTCTGACAGTTACCAATGCTTAATCAGTGAGGCACCTATCTCAGCGATCTGTCTATTT
CGTTCATCCATAGTTGCCTGACTCCCCGTCGTGTAGATAACTACGATACGGGAGGGCTTACCATCTGGCC
CCAGTGCTGCAATGATACCGCGAGAGCCACGCTCACCGGCTCCAGATTTATCAGCAATAAACCAGCCAGC
CGGAAGGGCCGAGCGCAGAAGTGGTCCTGCAACTTTATCCGCCTCCATCCAGTCTATTAATTGTTGCCGG
GAAGCTAGAGTAAGTAGTTCGCCAGTTAATAGTTTGCGCAACGTTGTTGCCATTGCTACAGGCATCGTGG
TGTCACGCTCGTCGTTTGGTATGGCTTCATTCAGCTCCGGTTCCCAACGATCAAGGCGAGTTACATGATC
CCCCATGTTGTGCAAAAAAGCGGTTAGCTCCTTCGGTCCTCCGATCGTTGTCAGAAGTAAGTTGGCCGCA
GTGTTATCACTCATGGTTATGGCAGCACTGCATAATTCTCTTACTGTCATGCCATCCGTAAGATGCTTTT
CTGTGACTGGTGAGTACTCAACCAAGTCATTCTGAGAATAGTGTATGCGGCGACCGAGTTGCTCTTGCCC
GGCGTCAATACGGGATAATACCGCGCCACATAGCAGAACTTTAAAAGTGCTCATCATTGGAAAACGTTCT
TCGGGGCGAAAACTCTCAAGGATCTTACCGCTGTTGAGATCCAGTTCGATGTAACCCACTCGTGCACCCA
ACTGATCTTCAGCATCTTTTACTTTCACCAGCGTTTCTGGGTGAGCAAAAACAGGAAGGCAAAATGCCGC
AAAAAAGGGAATAAGGGCGACACGGAAATGTTGAATACTCATACTCTTCCTTTTTCAATATTATTGAAGC
ATTTATCAGGGTTATTGTCTCATGAGCGGATACATATTTGAATGTATTTAGAAAAATAAACAAATAGGGG
TTCCGCGCACATTTCCCCGAAAAGTGCCAGATACCTGAAACAAAACCCATCGTACGGCCAAGGAAGTCTC
CAATAACTGTGATCCACCACAAGCGCCAGGGTTTTCCCAGTCACGACGTTGTAAAACGACGGCCAGTCAT
GCATAATCCGCACGCATCTGGAATAAGGAAGTGCCATTCCGCCTGACCTTCGAGCTCGGTACCC
Features (pLannotate 1.2.2; 8 found; start..end, strand, type, name):
    306..1163    +  CDS            NGFR (fragment): TNR16_HUMAN - Also known as TNFRSF16. Experimental evidence at protein level: Swiss-Prot protein existence level 1. Low affinity receptor which can bind to NGF, BDNF, NTF3, and NTF4. Forms a heterodimeric receptor with SORCS2 that binds the precursor forms of NGF, BDNF and NTF3 with high affinity, and has much lower affinity for mature NGF and BDNF (PubMed:24908487). Plays an important role in differentiation and survival of specific neuronal populations during development (By similarity). Can mediate cell survival as well as cell death of neural cells. Plays a role in the inactivation of RHOA
   1518..1538    +  misc_feature   MCS (fragment): pUC18/19 multiple cloning site
   1783..2371    -  rep_origin     ori: high-copy-number ColE1/pMB1/pBR322/pUC origin of replication
   2488..2512    -  protein_bind   attB1: mutant version of attB; recombination site for the Gateway® BP reaction BP Clonase™
   2612..3472    -  CDS            AmpR: β-lactamase; bla; confers resistance to ampicillin, carbenicillin, and related antibiotics
   3473..3577    -  promoter       AmpR promoter: bla
   3664..3707    -  CDS            lacZα (fragment): LacZα fragment of β-galactosidase; lacZ fragment
   3759..5       +  misc_feature   MCS (fragment) (across the origin): pUC18/19 multiple cloning site
