[The description below was written by a language model from this plasmid's Addgene catalogue record and pLannotate feature annotations shown in this document.]
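Description:
pIG-728pUC19-tNGFR-P2A-WIP is a 3,774-nt pUC19-based plasmid that serves as a homology-directed repair (HDR) donor template for CRISPR knock-in experiments in human cells. It is a purely bacterial propagation vector, with the high-copy ColE1/pUC origin and a β-lactamase (AmpR) gene under its native bla promoter for ampicillin selection. Remnants of the pUC multiple cloning site and lacZα fragment flank the insert, marking where the donor cassette was placed. A short attB1-like match is also annotated within the backbone, between the origin and AmpR, but the record assigns it no function.

The payload is a truncated human NGFR (tNGFR, low-affinity nerve growth factor receptor) coding sequence, annotated as an NGFR fragment of roughly 860 bp. According to the construct name it is joined through a P2A self-cleaving peptide to sequence from WIP (human WIPF1, the WAS/WASL-interacting protein). The P2A element and the WIPF1 sequences are not annotated in the feature table. The unannotated stretches of a few hundred bases on either side of tNGFR are probably the WIPF1 homology arms, though the record does not give their boundaries. No mammalian promoter is annotated, which is consistent with a design in which integration at the target locus puts tNGFR under endogenous WIPF1 regulation, with P2A separating the surface marker from the WIP protein.

Truncated NGFR is commonly used as a signalling-deficient cell-surface reporter, so that correctly edited cells can be detected or enriched by antibody staining. The stated purpose is knock-in of tNGFR at a target gene, and the associated work concerns high-yield genome engineering in primary cells using hybrid ssDNA repair templates. The plasmid most likely serves as the source from which such templates are made. It does not encode Cas9 or a guide RNA, which must be supplied separately.
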