Addgene plasmid #186094: pIG-728pUC19-tNGFR-P2A-WIP
Purpose: Knockin of truncated NGFR to target gene
Depositing lab: Alexander Marson. Depositing organization: J. David Gladstone Institutes. Publication: High-yield genome engineering in primary cells using a hybrid ssDNA repair template and small-molecule cocktails. Shy BR, Vykunta VS, Ha A, Talbot A, Roth TL, Nguyen DN, Pfeifer WG, Chen YY, Blaeschke F, Shifrut E, Vedova S, Mamedov MR, Chung JJ, Li H, Yu R, Wu D, Wolf J, Martin TG, Castro CE, Ye L, Esensten JH, Eyquem J, Marson A. Nat Biotechnol. 2022 Aug 25:10.1038/s41587-022-01418-8. doi: 10.1038/s41587-022-01418-8. PubMed 36008610.
Backbone
  Vector backbone: PUC19
  Vector type: CRISPR
Growth in bacteria
  Bacterial resistance: Ampicillin, 100 μg/mL
  Growth temperature: 37°C
  Growth strain: DH5alpha
  Copy number: High Copy
Gene/Insert
  Gene/Insert name: WIP
  Species: H. sapiens (human)
  Mutation: WT with tNGFR sequence
  Entrez Gene: WIPF1 (a.k.a. PRPL-2, WAS2, WASPIP, WIP)
  Cloning method: Unknown
Terms and licenses: Academic/Nonprofit Terms; Industry Terms: Not Available to Industry
Depositor comments: Please visit https://www.biorxiv.org/content/10.1101/2021.09.02.458799v1 for bioRxiv preprint.
How to cite: pIG-728pUC19-tNGFR-P2A-WIP was a gift from Alexander Marson (Addgene plasmid # 186094 ; http://n2t.net/addgene:186094 ; RRID:Addgene_186094)
